>Addgene plasmid #205321 | pBad33_IS605_reRNA | addgene full sequence | sequence record 410889 | Addgene NGS Result
GTTTGACAGCTTATCATCGATCTGACAGCTAGCTCAGTCCTAGGTATAATGCTAGCCCCGGGAAAAGATC
TAAAGAGGAGAAAGAATTCATGCTTAACGCTATCAAGTTTAGAATTTATCCTAACGCTCAACAAAAAGAG
CTTATTTCTAAACATTTTGGCTGTTCTAGGGTCGTGTATAACTACTTTTTAGATTACCGACAAAAGCAAT
ACGCAAAAGGCATTAAAGAAACTTACTTCACCATGCAAAAAGTCTTAACCCAAATCAAGCACCAAGAAAA
ATACCATTACCTCAATGAATGCAATTCTCAAAGCTTGCAAATGGCGTTAAGACAGCTTGTGAGTGCTTAT
GATAATTTCTTTAGCAAAAGAGCGAGATACCCTAAATTCAAATCTAAAAAAAACGCTAAACAATCTTTTG
CAATCCCCCAAAACATAGAAATCAAAACAGAGACTCAAACCATCGCTCTCCCTAAATTCAAAGAGGGCAT
TAAGGCTAAATTACACAGAGAATTGCCTAAAGATAGCGTTATCAAACAGGCTTTTATTTCTTGCATAGCC
GATCAATATTTTTGTTCTATATCCTATGAAACCAAAGAGCCTATCCCTAAACCTACCATCATTAAAAAAG
CGGTAGGTTTAGACATGGGCTTAAGAACGCTCATTGTTACAAGCGATAAAATAGAATACCCACACATCCG
TTTTTATCAAAAATTAGAAAAGAAACTCACTAAAGCGCAAAGGAGGTTAAGTAAAAAAGTAAAAGGCTCC
AACAACAGGAAAAAACAAGCTAAAAAGGTAGCTAGATTGCATCTAGCTTGTTCAAACACTAGAGATGACT
ACTTGCATAAAATCAGTAATGAGATAACCAATCAATACGATTTGATAGGGGTAGAAACTTTGAATGTTAA
GGGGCTTATGAGAACCTATCATTCTAAAAGCCTTGCTAATGCGAGTTGGGGGAAATTCCTTACTATGCTA
AAATACAAAGCCCAAAGAAAAGCTAAAACCCTATTAGGCATAGACAGATTTTTCCCTAGCTCTCAATTGT
GTTCTTATTGTGGGTTCAATACAGGCAAAAAACATGAAAACATCACTAAATTCACTTGTCCTCATTGCAA
TATCACACACCACAGAGATTACAATGCGAGCGTCAATATTAGAAACTACGCTTTAGGCATGCTAGATGAC
AGGCATAAAATAAAGATAGATAAAAGTAGGGTAGGGATTATCCGAACTGATTACGCTCATTACACTGATG
AGCGCATCAAAGCTTGTGGAGCTTCCTCTAATGGGGTTATTTCTAAATATGGCAACATATTGGATCTAGC
TAGTTATGGAGCGATGAAGCAAGAAAAAGCCCAATCGCTTGGATCCTGAGAGATCTTTGACAGCTAGCTC
AGTCCTAGGTATAATAGCTTTAGGCATGCTAGATGACAGGCATAAAATAAAGATAGATAAAAGTAGGGTA
GGGATTATCCGAACTGATTACGCTCATTACACTGATGAGCGCATCAAAGCTTGTGGAGCTTCCTCTAATG
GGGTTATTTCTAAATATGGCAACATATTGGATCTAGCTAGTTATGGAGCGATGAAGCAAGAAAAAGCCCA
ATCGCTTTAGCGGTTGGGTAATTCACGCTCGGAGATCATCATTGCGTTTTTTAAGCTTGGCTGTTTTGGC
GGATGAGAGAAGATTTTCAGCCTGATACAGATTAAATCAGAACGCAGAAGCGGTCTGATAAAACAGAATT
TGCCTGGCGGCAGTAGCGCGGTGGTCCCACCTGACCCCATGCCGAACTCAGAAGTGAAACGCCGTAGCGC
CGATGGTAGTGTGGGGTCTCCCCATGCGAGAGTAGGGAACTGCCAGGCATCAAATAAAACGAAAGGCTCA
GTCGAAAGACTGGGCCTTTCGTTTTATCTGTTGTTTGTCGGTGAACGCTCTCCTGAGTAGGACAAATCCG
CCGGGAGCGGATTTGAACGTTGCGAAGCAACGGCCCGGAGGGTGGCGGGCAGGACGCCCGCCATAAACTG
CCAGGCATCAAATTAAGCAGAAGGCCATCCTGACGGATGGCCTTTTTGCGTTTCTACAAACTCTTTTGTT
TATTTTTCTAAATACATTCAAATATGTATCCGCTCATGAGACAATAACCCTGATAAATGCTTCAATAATA
TTGAAAAAGGAAGAGTATGAGTATTCAACATTTCCGTGTCGCCCTTATTCCCTTTTTTGCGGCATTTTGC
CTTCCTGTTTTTGCTCACCCAGAAACGCTGGTGAAAGTAAAAGATGCTGAAGATCAGTTGGGTGCAGCAA
ACTATTAACTGGCGAACTACTTACTCTAGCTTCCCGGCAACAATTAATAGACTGGATGGAGGCGGATAAA
GTTGCAGGACCACTTCTGCGCTCGGCCCTTCCGGCTGGCTGGTTTATTGCTGATAAATCTGGAGCCGGTG
AGCGTGGGTCTCGCGGTATCATTGCAGCACTGGGGCCAGATGGTAAGCCCTCCCGTATCGTAGTTATCTA
CACGACGGGGAGTCAGGCAACTATGGATGAACGAAATAGACAGATCGCTGAGATAGGTGCCTCACTGATT
AAGCATTGGTAACTGTCAGACCAAGTTTACTCATATATACTTTAGATTGATT
[125 nt withheld, positions 2643-2767]
C
[141 nt withheld, positions 2769-2909]
CCTTTGACGTTGGAGTCCACGTTCTTT
[37 nt withheld, positions 2937-2973]
ACCCTATCTCGGGCTATTCTTTTGATTTATAAGGGATTTTGCCGATTTCGGCCTATTGGTTAAAAAATGA
GCTGATTTAACAAAAATTTAACGCGAATTTTAACAAAATATTAACGTTTACAATTTAAAAGGATCTAGGT
GAAGATCCTTTTTGATAATCTCATGACCAAAATCCCTTAACGTGAGTTTTCGTTCCACTGAGCGTCAGAC
CCCGTAGAAAAGATCAAAGGATCTTCTTGAGATCCTTTTTTTCTGCGCGTAATCTGCTGCTTGCAAACAA
AAAAACCACCGCTACCAGCGGTGGTTTGTTTGCCGGATCAAGAGCTACCAACTCTTTTTCCGAAGGTAAC
TGGCTTCAGCAGAGCGCAGATACCAAATACTGTCCTTCTAGTGTAGCCGTAGTTAGGCCACCACTTCAAG
AACTCTGTAGCACCGCCTACATACCTCGCTCTGCTAATCCTGTTACCAGTCAGGCATTTGAGAAGCACAC
GGTCACACTGCTTCCGGTAGTCAATAAACCGGTAAACCAGCAATAGACATAAGCGGCTATTTAACGACCC
TGCCCTGAACCGACGACCGGGTCGAATTTGCTTTCGAATTTCTGCCATTCATCCGCTTATTATCACTTAT
TCAGGCGTAGCAACCAGGCGTTTAAGGGCACCAATAACTGCCTTAAAAAAATTACGCCCCGCCCTGCCAC
TCATCGCAGTACTGTTGTAATTCATTAAGCATTCTGCCGACATGGAAGCCATCACAAACGGCATGATGAA
CCTGAATCGCCAGCGGCATCAGCACCTTGTCGCCTTGCGTATAATATTTGCCCATGGTGAAAACGGGGGC
GAAGAAGTTGTCCATATTGGCCACGTTTAAATCAAAACTGGTGAAACTCACCCAGGGATTGGCTGAGACG
AAAAACATATTCTCAATAAACCCTTTAGGGAAATAGGCCAGGTTTTCACCGTAACACGCCACATCTTGCG
AATATATGTGTAGAAACTGCCGGAAATCGTCGTGGTATTCACTCCAGAGCGATGAAAACGTTTCAGTTTG
CTCATGGAAAACGGTGTAACAAGGGTGAACACTATCCCATATCACCAGCTCACCGTCTTTCATTGCCATA
CGGAACTCCGGATGAGCATTCATCAGGCGGGCAAGAATGTGAATAAAGGCCGGATAAAACTTGTGCTTAT
TTTTCTTTACGGTCTTTAAAAAGGCCGTAATATCCAGCTGAACGGTCTGGTTATAGGTACATTGAGCAAC
TGACTGAAATGCCTCAAAATGTTCTTTACGATGCCATTGGGATATATCAACGGTGGTATATCCAGTGATT
TTTTTCTCCATTTTAGCTTCCTTAGCTCCTGAAAATCTCGATAACTCAAAAAATACGCCCGGTAGTGATC
TTATTTCATTATGGTGAAAGTTGGAACCTCTTACGTGCCGATCAACGTCTCATTTTCGCCAAAAGTTGGC
CCAGGGCTTCCCGGTATCAACAGGGACACCAGGATTTATTTATTCTGCGAAGTGATCTTCCGTCACAGGT
ATTTATTCGGCGCAAAGTGCGTCGGGTGATGCTGCCAACTTACTGATTTAGTGTATGATGGTGTTTTTGA
GGTGCTCCAGTGGCTTCTGTTTCTATCAGCTGTCCCTCCTGTTCAGCTACTGACGGGGTGGTGCGTAACG
GCAAAAGCACCGCCGGACATCAGCGCTAGCGGAGTGTATACTGGCTTACTATGTTGGCACTGATGAGGGT
GTCAGTGAAGTGCTTCATGTGGCAGGAGAAAAAAGGCTGCACCGGTGCGTCAGCAGAATATGTGATACAG
GATATATTCCGCTTCCTCGCTCACTGACTCGCTACGCTCGGTCGTTCGACTGCGGCGAGCGGAAATGGCT
TACGAACGGGGCGGAGATTTCCTGGAAGATGCCAGGAAGATACTTAACAGGGAAGTGAGAGGGCCGCGGC
AAAGCCGTTTTTCCATAGGCTCCGCCCCCCTGACAAGCATCACGAAATCTGACGCTCAAATCAGTGGTGG
CGAAACCCGACAGGACTATAAAGATACCAGGCGTTTCCCCCTGGCGGCTCCCTCGTGCGCTCTCCTGTTC
CTGCCTTTCGGTTTACCGGTGTCATTCCGCTGTTATGGCCGCGTTTGTCTCATTCCACGCCTGACACTCA
GTTCCGGGTAGGCAGTTCGCTCCAAGCTGGACTGTATGCACGAACCCCCCGTTCAGTCCGACCGCTGCGC
CTTATCCGGTAACTATCGTCTTGAGTCCAACCCGGAAAGACATGCAAAAGCACCACTGGCAGCAGCCACT
GGTAATTGATTTAGAGGAGTTAGTCTTGAAGTCATGCGCCGGTTAAGGCTAAACTGAAAGGACAAGTTTT
GGTGACTGCGCTCCTCCAAGCCAGTTACCTCGGTTCAAAGAGTTGGTAGCTCAGAGAACCTTCGAAAAAC
CGCCCTGCAAGGCGGTTTTTTCGTTTTCAGAGCAAGAGATTACGCGCAGACCAAAACGATCTCAAGAAGA
TCATCTTATTAATCAGATAAAATATTTCTAGGCTCATGAGCCCGAAGTGGCGAGCCCGATCTTCCCCATC
GGTGATGTCGGCGATATAGGCGCCAGCAACCGCACCTGTGGCGCCGGTGATGCCGGCCACGATGCGTCCG
GCGTAGAGGATCTGCTCAT
Features (pLannotate 1.2.2; 17 found; start..end, strand, type, name):
      3..21      +  promoter       tet promoter (fragment): E. coli promoter for tetracycline efflux protein gene
     23..56      +  promoter       J23119 promoter: bacterial promoter (Registry of Standard Biological Parts BBa J23119)
   1387..1416    +  promoter       J23119(SpeI) promoter (fragment): bacterial promoter (Registry of Standard Biological Parts BBa J23119) modified to end with an SpeI site
   1752..1867    +  ncRNA          5S rRNA: Accession: RF00001 - 5S ribosomal RNA
   1871..1957    +  terminator     rrnB T1 terminator: Escherichia coli rrnB; transcription terminator T1 from the E. coli rrnB gene
   2049..2076    +  terminator     rrnB T2 terminator: transcription terminator T2 from the E. coli rrnB gene
   2095..2186    +  promoter       AmpR promoter: bla
   2187..2306    +  CDS            AmpR (fragment): β-lactamase; bla; confers resistance to ampicillin, carbenicillin, and related antibiotics
   2307..2601    +  CDS            bla(M) (fragment): β-lactamase lacking the signal sequence; bla(M); allows cytosolic expression of β-lactamase
   2644..3024    +  rep_origin     M13 ori (sequence partly withheld): M13 bacteriophage origin of replication; arrow indicates direction of (+) strand synthesis
   3210..3443    +  rep_origin     ori (fragment): high-copy-number ColE1/pMB1/pBR322/pUC origin of replication
   3658..4314    -  CDS            cat: CAT_ECOLX - Experimental evidence at protein level: Swiss-Prot protein existence level 1. This enzyme is an effector of chloramphenicol resistance in bacteria. From Escherichia coli. This protein is used as a marker in many commonly used cloning vectors, such as pACYC184.
   4315..4417    -  promoter       cat promoter: promoter of the E. coli cat gene encoding chloramphenicol acetyltransferase
   4538..4681    +  mobile_element IS1 (fragment): prokaryotic transposable element IS1
   4800..4855    -  rep_origin     RSF ori (fragment): Plasmids containing the RSF 1030 origin of replication can be propagated in E. coli cells that contain additional plasmids with compatible origins.
   4943..5488    -  rep_origin     p15A ori: Plasmids containing the medium-copy-number p15A origin of replication can be propagated in E. coli cells that contain a second plasmid with the ColE1 origin.
   5525..5645    -  CDS            TcR (fragment): tetracycline efflux protein; tet; confers resistance to tetracycline
