[The description below was written by a language model from this plasmid's Addgene catalogue record and pLannotate feature annotations shown in this document.]
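Description:
pBad33_IS605_reRNA is a low-copy bacterial expression plasmid of about 5.7 kb, built on a pBAD33-type backbone and intended to co-express the IS605 TnpB nuclease and its guide reRNA in E. coli. It replicates from a p15A origin, which is compatible with ColE1-type plasmids and so allows it to be maintained alongside a second plasmid. Selection is by chloramphenicol, through a cat gene driven by its own promoter. The backbone also carries several remnants typical of this vector lineage: an M13 phage origin, truncated β-lactamase fragments with the bla promoter (ampicillin is not a listed resistance), fragments of a ColE1-type origin, IS1, an RSF origin and the tetracycline resistance gene. None of these appears to be a functional part of the design.

The automated annotation does not identify the TnpB coding sequence or the reRNA, and it finds no araC gene or araBAD promoter despite the pBAD name. Instead, it detects a constitutive synthetic J23119 promoter near the start of the sequence, followed by an unannotated stretch of roughly 1.3 kb, and then a second J23119-type promoter fragment ahead of another unannotated region. That second region runs into the 5S rRNA segment and the rrnB T1 and T2 terminators. This layout is consistent with one constitutive promoter driving TnpB and the other driving the reRNA, but the record does not confirm that assignment, and the source organism of the TnpB is given only as "Other".

TnpB proteins are compact, RNA-guided DNA nucleases encoded by IS200/IS605-family transposons and are regarded as ancestors of Cas12 enzymes. The plasmid comes from work that mined and characterized TnpB nucleases as miniature genome editors, and it would serve for testing TnpB activity in bacteria.
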