Addgene plasmid #205321: pBad33_IS605_reRNA
Purpose: Bacterial expression of IS605 TnpB and its reRNA
Depositing lab: Haoyi Wang. Depositing organization: Institute of Zoology, Chinese Academy of Sciences. Publication: Evolutionary mining and functional characterization of TnpB nucleases identify efficient miniature genome editors. Xiang G, Li Y, Sun J, Huo Y, Cao S, Cao Y, Guo Y, Yang L, Cai Y, Zhang YE, Wang H. Nat Biotechnol. 2023 Jun 29. doi: 10.1038/s41587-023-01857-x. PubMed 37386294.
Backbone
  Vector backbone: pBAD
  Vector type: Bacterial Expression
Growth in bacteria
  Bacterial resistance: Chloramphenicol, 25 μg/mL
  Growth temperature: 37°C
  Growth strain: DH5alpha
  Copy number: Low Copy
Gene/Insert
  Gene/Insert name: IS605 TnpB
  Species: Other
  Cloning method: Unknown
Terms and licenses: Academic/Nonprofit Terms; Industry Terms: Not Available to Industry
How to cite: pBad33_IS605_reRNA was a gift from Haoyi Wang (Addgene plasmid # 205321 ; http://n2t.net/addgene:205321 ; RRID:Addgene_205321)
